>Addgene plasmid #227947 | pGH020 sgp53 | addgene full sequence | sequence record 459273 | Addgene NGS Result
GTCGACGGATCGGGAGATCTCCCGATCCCCTATGGTGCACTCTCAGTACAATCTGCTCTGATGCCGCATA
GTTAAGCCAGTATCTGCTCCCTGCTTGTGTGTTGGAGGTCGCTGAGTAGTGCGCGAGCAAAATTTAAGCT
ACAACAAGGCAAGGCTTGACCGACAATTGCATGAAGAATCTGCTTAGGGTTAGGCGTTTTGCGCTGCTTC
GCGATGTACGGGCCAGATATACGCGTTGACATTGATTATTGACTAGTTATTAATAGTAATCAATTACGGG
GTCATTAGTTCATAGCCCATATATGGAGTTCCGCGTTACATAACTTACGGTAAATGGCCCGCCTGGCTGA
CCGCCCAACGACCCCCGCCCATTGACGTCAATAATGACGTATGTTCCCATAGTAACGCCAATAGGGACTT
TCCATTGACGTCAATGGGTGGAGTATTTACGGTAAACTGCCCACTTGGCAGTACATCAAGTGTATCATAT
GCCAAGTACGCCCCCTATTGACGTCAATGACGGTAAATGGCCCGCCTGGCATTATGCCCAGTACATGACC
TTATGGGACTTTCCTACTTGGCAGTACATCTACGTATTAGTCATCGCTATTACCATGGTGATGCGGTTTT
GGCAGTACATCAATGGGCGTGGATAGCGGTTTGACTCACGGGGATTTCCAAGTCTCCACCCCATTGACGT
CAATGGGAGTTTGTTTTGGCACCAAAATCAACGGGACTTTCCAAAATGTCGTAACAACTCCGCCCCATTG
ACGCAAATGGGCGGTAGGCGTGTACGGTGGGAGGTCTATATAAGCAGCGCGTTTTGCCTGTACTGGGTCT
CTCTGGTTAGACCAGATCTGAGCCTGGGAGCTCTCTGGCTAACTAGGGAACCCACTGCTTAAGCCTCAAT
AAAGCTTGCCTTGAGTGCTTCAAGTAGTGTGTGCCCGTCTGTTGTGTGACTCTGGTAACTAGAGATCCCT
CAGACCCTTTTAGTCAGTGTGGAAAATCTCTAGCAGTGGCGCCCGAACAGGGACTTGAAAGCGAAAGGGA
AACCAGAGGAGCTCTCTCGACGCAGGACTCGGCTTGCTGAAGCGCGCACGGCAAGAGGCGAGGGGCGGCG
ACTGGTGAGTACGCCAAAAATTTTGACTAGCGGAGGCTAGAAGGAGAGAGATGGGTGCGAGAGCGTCAGT
ATTAAGCGGGGGAGAATTAGATCGCGATGGGAAAAAATTCGGTTAAGGCCAGGGGGAAAGAAAAAATATA
AATTAAAACATATAGTATGGGCAAGCAGGGAGCTAGAACGATTCGCAGTTAATCCTGGCCTGTTAGAAAC
ATCAGAAGGCTGTAGACAAATACTGGGACAGCTACAACCATCCCTTCAGACAGGATCAGAAGAACTTAGA
TCATTATATAATACAGTAGCAACCCTCTATTGTGTGCATCAAAGGATAGAGATAAAAGACACCAAGGAAG
CTTTAGACAAGATAGAGGAAGAGCAAAACAAAAGTAAGACCACCGCACAGCAAGCGGCCGGCCGCTGATC
TTCAGACCTGGAGGAGGAGATATGAGGGACAATTGGAGAAGTGAATTATATAAATATAAAGTAGTAAAAA
TTGAACCATTAGGAGTAGCACCCACCAAGGCAAAGAGAAGAGTGGTGCAGAGAGAAAAAAGAGCAGTGGG
AATAGGAGCTTTGTTCCTTGGGTTCTTGGGAGCAGCAGGAAGCACTATGGGCGCAGCGTCAATGACGCTG
ACGGTACAGGCCAGACAATTATTGTCTGGTATAGTGCAGCAGCAGAACAATTTGCTGAGGGCTATTGAGG
CGCAACAGCATCTGTTGCAACTCACAGTCTGGGGCATCAAGCAGCTCCAGGCAAGAATCCTGGCTGTGGA
AAGATACCTAAAGGATCAACAGCTCCTGGGGATTTGGGGTTGCTCTGGAAAACTCATTTGCACCACTGCT
GTGCCTTGGAATGCTAGTTGGAGTAATAAATCTCTGGAACAGATTTGGAATCACACGACCTGGATGGAGT
GGGACAGAGAAATTAACAATTACACAAGCTTAATACACTCCTTAATTGAAGAATCGCAAAACCAGCAAGA
AAAGAATGAACAAGAATTATTGGAATTAGATAAATGGGCAAGTTTGTGGAATTGGTTTAACATAACAAAT
TGGCTGTGGTATATAAAATTATTCATAATGATAGTAGGAGGCTTGGTAGGTTTAAGAATAGTTTTTGCTG
TACTTTCTATAGTGAATAGAGTTAGGCAGGGATATTCACCATTATCGTTTCAGACCCACCTCCCAACCCC
GAGGGGACCCGACAGGCCCGAAGGAATAGAAGAAGAAGGTGGAGAGAGAGACAGAGACAGATCCATTCGA
TTAGTGAACGGATCGGCACTGCGTGCGCCAATTCTGCAGACAAATGGCAGTATTCATCCACAATTTTAAA
AGAAAAGGGGGGATTGGGGGGTACAGTGCAGGGGAAAGAATAGTAGACATAATAGCAACAGACATACAAA
CTAAAGAATTACAAAAACAAATTACAAAAATTCAAAATTTTCGGGTTTATTACAGGGACAGCAGAGATCC
AGTTTGGTTAGTACCGGGCCCGCTCTCGAGGCGGCCGCGAGGGCCTATTTCCCATGATTCCTTCATATTT
GCATATACGATACAAGGCTGTTAGAGAGATAATTGGAATTAATTTGACTGTAAACACAAAGATATTAGTA
CAAAATACGTGACGTAGAAAGTAATAATTTCTTGGGTAGTTTGCAGTTTTAAAATTATGTTTTAAAATGG
ACTATCATATGCTTACCGTAACTTGAAAGTATTTCGATTTCTTGGCTTTATATATCTTGTGGAAAGGACG
AAACACCGAGGAGCTCCTGACACTCGGAGTTTAAGAGCTAAGCTGGAAACAGCATAGCAAGTTTAAATAA
GGCTAGTCCGTTATCAACTTGAAAAAGTGGCACCGAGTCGGTGCTTTTTTTCCTAGGGGATCCATTATCT
AGAGCGTGGATAACCGTATTACCGCCATGCATGTGCCCGTCAGTGGGCAGAGCGCACATCGCCCACAGTC
CCCGAGAAGTTGGGGGGAGGGGTCGGCAATTGAACCGGTGCCTAGAGAAGGTGGCGCGGGGTAAACTGGG
AAAGTGATGTCGTGTACTGGCTCCGCCTTTTTCCCGAGGGTGGGGGAGAACCGTATATAAGTGCAGTAGT
CGCCGTGAACGTTCTTTTTCGCAACGGGTTTGCCGCCAGAACACAGGTAAGTGCCGTGTGTGGTTCCCGC
GGGCCTGGCCTCTTTACGGGTTATGGCCCTTGCGTGCCTTGAATTACTTCCACCTGGCTGCAGTACGTGA
TTCTTGATCCCGAGCTTCGGGTTGGAAGTGGGTGGGAGAGTTCGAGGCCTTGCGCTTAAGGAGCCCCTTC
GCCTCGTGCTTGAGTTGAGGCCTGGCCTGGGCGCTGGGGCCGCCGCGTGCGAATCTGGTGGCACCTTCGC
GCCTGTCTCGCTGCTTTCGATAAGTCTCTAGCCATTTAAAATTTTTGATGACCTGCTGCGACGCTTTTTT
TCTGGCAAGATAGTCTTGTAAATGCGGGCCAAGATCTGCACACTGGTATTTCGGTTTTTGGGGCCGCGGG
CGGCGACGGGGCCCGTGCGTCCCAGCGCACATGTTCGGCGAGGCGGGGCCTGCGAGCGCGGCCACCGAGA
ATCGGACGGGGGTAGTCTCAAGCTGGCCGGCCTGCTCTGGTGCCTGGCCTCGCGCCGCCGTGTATCGCCC
CGCCCTGGGCGGCAAGGCTGGCCCGGTCGGCACCAGTTGCGTGAGCGGAAAGATGGCCGCTTCCCGGCCC
TGCTGCAGGGAGCTCAAAATGGAGGACGCGGCGCTCGGGAGAGCGGGCGGGTGAGTCACCCACACAAAGG
AAAAGGGCCTTTCCGTCCTCAGCCGTCGCTTCATGTGACTCCACGGAGTACCGGGCGCCGTCCAGGCACC
TCGATTAGTTCTCGCGCTTTTGGAGTACGTCGTCTTTAGGTTGGGGGGAGGGGTTTTATGCGATGGAGTT
TCCCCACACTGAGTGGGTGGAGACTGAAGTTAGGCCAGCTTGGCACTTGATGTAATTCTCCTTGGAATTT
GCCCTTTTTGAGTTTGGATCTTGGTTCATTCTCAAGCCTCAGACAGTGGTTCAAAGTTTTTTTCTTCCAT
TTCAGGTGTCGTGAGCTAGCCCACCATGATTGAACAAGATGGATTGCACGCAGGTTCTCCGGCCGCTTGG
GTGGAGAGGCTATTCGGCTATGACTGGGCACAACAGACAATCGGCTGCTCTGATGCCGCCGTGTTCCGGC
TGTCAGCGCAGGGGCGCCCGGTTCTTTTTGTCAAGACCGACCTGTCCGGTGCCCTGAATGAACTGCAGGA
CGAGGCAGCGCGGCTATCGTGGCTGGCCACGACGGGCGTTCCTTGCGCAGCTGTGCTCGACGTTGTCACT
GAAGCGGGAAGGGACTGGCTGCTATTGGGCGAAGTGCCGGGGCAGGATCTCCTGTCATCTCACCTTGCTC
CTGCCGAGAAAGTATCCATCATGGCTGATGCAATGCGGCGGCTGCATACGCTTGATCCGGCTACCTGCCC
ATTCGACCACCAAGCGAAACATCGCATCGAGCGAGCACGTACTCGGATGGAAGCCGGTCTTGTCGATCAG
GATGATCTGGACGAAGAGCATCAGGGGCTCGCGCCAGCCGAACTGTTCGCCAGGCTCAAGGCGCGCATGC
CCGACGGCGAGGATCTCGTCGTGACCCATGGCGATGCCTGCTTGCCGAATATCATGGTGGAAAATGGCCG
CTTTTCTGGATTCATCGACTGTGGCCGGCTGGGTGTGGCGGACCGCTATCAGGACATAGCGTTGGCTACC
CGTGATATTGCTGAAGAGCTTGGCGGCGAATGGGCTGACCGCTTCCTCGTGCTTTACGGTATCGCCGCTC
CCGATTCGCAGCGCATCGCCTTCTATCGCCTTCTTGACGAGTTCTTCGGATCGGGAGAGGGCAGAGGAAG
TCTGCTAACATGCGGTGACGTCGAGGAGAATCCTGGCCCACCGGTCGCCACCATGGTGAGCAAGGGCGAG
GAGCTGTTCACCGGGGTGGTGCCCATCCTGGTCGAGCTGGACGGCGACGTAAACGGCCACAAGTTCAGCG
TGTCTGGCGAGGGCGAGGGCGATGCCACCTACGGCAAGCTGACCCTGAAGTTCATCTGCACCACCGGCAA
GCTGCCCGTGCCCTGGCCCACCCTCGTGACCACCCTGACCTACGGCGTGCAGTGCTTCAGCCGCTACCCC
GACCACATGAAGCAGCACGACTTCTTCAAGTCCGCCATGCCCGAAGGCTACGTCCAGGAGCGCACCATCT
TCTTCAAGGACGACGGCAACTACAAGACCCGCGCCGAGGTGAAGTTCGAGGGCGACACCCTGGTGAACCG
CATCGAGCTGAAGGGCATCGACTTCAAGGAGGACGGCAACATCCTGGGGCACAAGCTGGAGTACAACTAC
AACAGCCACAACGTCTATATCATGGCCGACAAGCAGAAGAACGGCATCAAGGCGAACTTCAAGATCCGCC
ACAACATCGAGGACGGCAGCGTGCAGCTCGCCGACCACTACCAGCAGAACACCCCCATCGGCGACGGCCC
CGTGCTGCTGCCCGACAACCACTACCTGAGCACCCAGTCCGCCCTGAGCAAAGACCCCAACGAGAAGCGC
GATCACATGGTCCTGCTGGAGTTCGTGACCGCCGCCGGGATCACTCTCGGCATGGACGAGCTGTACAAGT
AATAAGAATTCGTCGAGGGACCTAATAACTTCGTATAGCATACATTATACGAAGTTATACATGTTTAAGG
GTTCCGGTTCCACTAGGTACAATTCGATATCAAGCTTATCGATAATCAACCTCTGGATTACAAAATTTGT
GAAAGATTGACTGGTATTCTTAACTATGTTGCTCCTTTTACGCTATGTGGATACGCTGCTTTAATGCCTT
TGTATCATGCTATTGCTTCCCGTATGGCTTTCATTTTCTCCTCCTTGTATAAATCCTGGTTGCTGTCTCT
TTATGAGGAGTTGTGGCCCGTTGTCAGGCAACGTGGCGTGGTGTGCACTGTGTTTGCTGACGCAACCCCC
ACTGGTTGGGGCATTGCCACCACCTGTCAGCTCCTTTCCGGGACTTTCGCTTTCCCCCTCCCTATTGCCA
CGGCGGAACTCATCGCCGCCTGCCTTGCCCGCTGCTGGACAGGGGCTCGGCTGTTGGGCACTGACAATTC
CGTGGTGTTGTCGGGGAAATCATCGTCCTTTCCTTGGCTGCTCGCCTGTGTTGCCACCTGGATTCTGCGC
GGGACGTCCTTCTGCTACGTCCCTTCGGCCCTCAATCCAGCGGACCTTCCTTCCCGCGGCCTGCTGCCGG
CTCTGCGGCCTCTTCCGCGACTTCGCCTTCGCCCTCAGACGAGTCGGATCTCCCTTTGGGCCGCCTCCCC
GCATCGATACCGTCGACCTCGATCGAGACCTAGAAAAACATGGAGCAATCACAAGTAGCAATACAGCAGC
TACCAATGCTGATTGTGCCTGGCTAGAAGCACAAGAGGAGGAGGAGGTGGGTTTTCCAGTCACACCTCAG
GTACCTTTAAGACCAATGACTTACAAGGCAGCTGTAGATCTTAGCCACTTTTTAAAAGAAAAGGGGGGAC
TGGAAGGGCTAATTCACTCCCAACGAAGTCAAGATATCCTTGATCTGTGGATCTACCACACACAAGGCTA
CTTCCCTGATTGGCAGAACTACACACCAGGGCCAGGGATCAGATATCCACTGACCTTTGGATGGTGCTAC
AAGCTAGTACCAGTTGAGCAAGAGAAGGTAGAAGAAGCCAATGAAGGAGAGAACACCCGCTTGTTACACC
CTGTGAGCCTGCATGGGATGGATGACCCGGAGAGAGAAGTATTAGAGTGGAGGTTTGACAGCCGCCTAGC
ATTTCATCACATGGCCCGAGAGCTGCATCCGGACTGTACTGGGTCTCTCTGGTTAGACCAGATCTGAGCC
TGGGAGCTCTCTGGCTAACTAGGGAACCCACTGCTTAAGCCTCAATAAAGCTTGCCTTGAGTGCTTCAAG
TAGTGTGTGCCCGTCTGTTGTGTGACTCTGGTAACTAGAGATCCCTCAGACCCTTTTAGTCAGTGTGGAA
AATCTCTAGCAGCATGTGAGCAAAAGGCCAGCAAAAGGCCAGGAACCGTAAAAAGGCCGCGTTGCTGGCG
TTTTTCCATAGGCTCCGCCCCCCTGACGAGCATCACAAAAATCGACGCTCAAGTCAGAGGTGGCGAAACC
CGACAGGACTATAAAGATACCAGGCGTTTCCCCCTGGAAGCTCCCTCGTGCGCTCTCCTGTTCCGACCCT
GCCGCTTACCGGATACCTGTCCGCCTTTCTCCCTTCGGGAAGCGTGGCGCTTTCTCATAGCTCACGCTGT
AGGTATCTCAGTTCGGTGTAGGTCGTTCGCTCCAAGCTGGGCTGTGTGCACGAACCCCCCGTTCAGCCCG
ACCGCTGCGCCTTATCCGGTAACTATCGTCTTGAGTCCAACCCGGTAAGACACGACTTATCGCCACTGGC
AGCAGCCACTGGTAACAGGATTAGCAGAGCGAGGTATGTAGGCGGTGCTACAGAGTTCTTGAAGTGGTGG
CCTAACTACGGCTACACTAGAAGAACAGTATTTGGTATCTGCGCTCTGCTGAAGCCAGTTACCTTCGGAA
AAAGAGTTGGTAGCTCTTGATCCGGCAAACAAACCACCGCTGGTAGCGGTGGTTTTTTTGTTTGCAAGCA
GCAGATTACGCGCAGAAAAAAAGGATCTCAAGAAGATCCTTTGATCTTTTCTACGGGGTCTGACGCTCGT
GGAACGAAAACTCACGTTAAGGGATTTTGGTCATGAGATTATCAAAAAGGATCTTCACCTAGATCCTTTT
AAATTAAAAATGAAGTTTTAAATCAATCTAAAGTATATATGAGTAAACTTGGTCTGACAGTTACCAATGC
TTAATCAGTGAGGCACCTATCTCAGCGATCTGTCTATTTCGTTCATCCATAGTTGCCTGACTCCCCGTCG
TGTAGATAACTACGATACGGGAGGGCTTACCATCTGGCCCCAGTGCTGCAATGATACCGCGAGACCCACG
CTCACCGGCTCCAGATTTATCAGCAATAAACCAGCCAGCCGGAAGGGCCGAGCGCAGAAGTGGTCCTGCA
ACTTTATCCGCCTCCATCCAGTCTATTAATTGTTGCCGGGAAGCTAGAGTAAGTAGTTCGCCAGTTAATA
GTTTGCGCAACGTTGTTGCCATTGCTACAGGCATCGTGGTGTCACGCTCGTCGTTTGGTATGGCTTCATT
CAGCTCCGGTTCCCAACGATCAAGGCGAGTTACATGATCCCCCATGTTGTGCAAAAAAGCGGTTAGCTCC
TTCGGTCCTCCGATCGTTGTCAGAAGTAAGTTGGCCGCAGTGTTATCACTCATGGTTATGGCAGCACTGC
ATAATTCTCTTACTGTCATGCCATCCGTAAGATGCTTTTCTGTGACTGGTGAGTACTCAACCAAGTCATT
CTGAGAATAGTGTATGCGGCGACCGAGTTGCTCTTGCCCGGCGTCAATACGGGATAATACCGCGCCACAT
AGCAGAACTTTAAAAGTGCTCATCATTGGAAAACGTTCTTCGGGGCGAAAACTCTCAAGGATCTTACCGC
TGTTGAGATCCAGTTCGATGTAACCCACTCGTGCACCCAACTGATCTTCAGCATCTTTTACTTTCACCAG
CGTTTCTGGGTGAGCAAAAACAGGAAGGCAAAATGCCGCAAAAAAGGGAATAAGGGCGACACGGAAATGT
TGAATACTCATACTCTTCCTTTTTCAATATTATTGAAGCATTTATCAGGGTTATTGTCTCATGAGCGGAT
ACATATTTGAATGTATTTAGAAAAATAAACAAATAGGGGTTCCGCGCACATTTCCCCGAAAAGTGCCACC
TGAC
Features (pLannotate 1.2.2; 23 found; start..end, strand, type, name):
     31..83      -  misc_feature   bom (fragment): basis of mobility region from pBR322
    238..617     +  enhancer       CMV enhancer: human cytomegalovirus immediate early enhancer
    618..817     +  promoter       CMV promoter: human cytomegalovirus (CMV) immediate early promoter
    835..1015    +  LTR            5' LTR (truncated): truncated 5' long terminal repeat (LTR) from HIV-1
   1062..1187    +  misc_feature   HIV-1 Ψ: packaging signal of human immunodeficiency virus type 1
   1171..1509    +  CDS            HIV-1 gag (fragment): gag protein from human immunodeficiency virus 1; gag
   1684..1917    +  misc_feature   RRE: The Rev response element (RRE) of HIV-1 allows for Rev-dependent mRNA export from the nucleus to the cytoplasm.
   2294..2394    +  CDS            Rev (fragment): human immunodeficiency virus 1 (HIV-1) Rev protein; rev; enhances nuclear export of unspliced and incompletely spliced viral mRNAs
   2444..2561    +  misc_feature   cPPT/CTS: central polypurine tract and central termination sequence of HIV-1
   2629..2869    +  promoter       U6 promoter: RNA polymerase III promoter for human U6 snRNA
   2917..2984    +  misc_RNA       tracrRNA (fragment): trans-activating CRISPR RNA for the Streptococcus pyogenes CRISPR/Cas9 system
   3043..4214    +  promoter       EF-1α promoter: strong constitutive promoter for human elongation factor EF-1α
   4226..5017    +  CDS            neo: KKA2_KLEPN - Also known as kan, nptII. Experimental evidence at protein level: Swiss-Prot protein existence level 1. Resistance to kanamycin, neomycin, paromomycin, ribostamycin, butirosin and gentamicin B. From Klebsiella pneumoniae.
   5093..5812    +  CDS            EGFP: the original enhanced GFP (Yang et al., 1996) mammalian codon-optimized
   5835..5868    +  protein_bind   loxP: Cre-mediated recombination occurs in the 8-bp core sequence (GCATACAT). Cre recombinase
   5901..5924    +  misc_feature   MCS (fragment): pBluescript multiple cloning site
   5924..6512    +  misc_feature   WPRE: woodchuck hepatitis virus posttranscriptional regulatory element
   6513..6532    +  misc_feature   MCS (fragment): pBluescript multiple cloning site
   6534..7034    +  CDS            nef (fragment): NEF_HV1LA - Experimental evidence at protein level: Swiss-Prot protein existence level 1. Extracellular Nef protein targets CD4(+) T-lymphocytes for apoptosis by interacting with CXCR4 surface receptors. From Human immunodeficiency virus type 1 group M subtype B (isolate Lai) (HIV-1).
   7041..7221    +  LTR            5' LTR (truncated): truncated 5' long terminal repeat (LTR) from HIV-1
   7283..7871    -  rep_origin     ori: high-copy-number ColE1/pMB1/pBR322/pUC origin of replication
   8041..8901    -  CDS            AmpR: β-lactamase; bla; confers resistance to ampicillin, carbenicillin, and related antibiotics
   8902..9006    -  promoter       AmpR promoter: bla
