[The description below was written by a language model from this plasmid's Addgene catalogue record and pLannotate feature annotations shown in this document.]
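Description:
pGH020 sgp53 is a lentiviral CRISPR guide-RNA vector built on the pGH020 backbone, carrying a single guide RNA directed against mouse Trp53 (p53). It is propagated in E. coli through a high-copy ColE1/pUC-type origin with ampicillin resistance (AmpR under its own bla promoter). The annotated full sequence is about 9 kb. The viral portion has a layout typical of third-generation transfer vectors: a CMV enhancer/promoter sits upstream of a truncated HIV-1 5' LTR to drive genomic RNA production in packaging cells, followed by the Ψ packaging signal with a gag fragment, the Rev response element for Rev-dependent nuclear export, and the cPPT/CTS, which aids nuclear import of the reverse-transcribed genome. A WPRE, which enhances transcript expression, lies near the 3' end, followed by a nef fragment and a second truncated LTR.

The payload consists of two expression units. A human U6 RNA polymerase III promoter drives the p53-targeting spacer, which was inserted by BbsI cloning that destroyed both sites, fused to an S. pyogenes Cas9 guide scaffold (annotated as a tracrRNA fragment). Downstream, an EF-1α promoter drives the neomycin phosphotransferase gene followed by EGFP, allowing G418 selection and fluorescent tracking of transduced cells. The element joining the two coding sequences is not annotated. A single loxP site lies just after EGFP, but the record does not explain its role. No Cas9 is encoded, so the nuclease must be supplied separately, for example in Cas9-expressing cells. The construct is intended for knocking out p53 in mouse cells and was deposited in connection with work on the p53 tumour suppression network.
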