Addgene plasmid #227947: pGH020 sgp53
Purpose: sgRNA targeting p53, GFP, neomycin resistance, Mammalian expression, Mouse targeting, lentiviral, CRISPR
Depositing lab: Laura Attardi. Depositing organization: Stanford University. Publication: Integrative multiomic approaches reveal ZMAT3 and p21 as conserved hubs in the p53 tumor suppression network. Boutelle AM, Mabene AR, Yao D, Xu H, Wang M, Tang YJ, Lopez SS, Sinha S, Demeter J, Cheng R, Benard BA, McCrea EM, Valente LJ, Drainas AP, Fischer M, Majeti R, Petrov DA, Jackson PK, Yang F, Winslow MM, Bassik MC, Attardi LD. Cell Death Differ. 2025 Apr 22. doi: 10.1038/s41418-025-01513-8. PubMed 40263541.
Backbone
  Vector backbone: pGH020
  Vector type: Mammalian Expression, Lentiviral, CRISPR
  Selectable markers: Neomycin (select with G418)
Growth in bacteria
  Bacterial resistance: Ampicillin, 100 μg/mL
  Growth temperature: 37°C
  Growth strain: NEB Stable
  Copy number: Unknown
Gene/Insert
  Gene/Insert name: Tp53
  gRNA/shRNA sequence: AGGAGCTCCTGACACTCGGA
  Species: M. musculus (mouse)
  Entrez Gene: Trp53 (a.k.a. Tp53, bbl, bfy, bhy, p44, p53)
  Promoter: human U6
  Cloning method: Restriction Enzyme; 5′ cloning site BbsI (destroyed during cloning); 3′ cloning site BbsI (destroyed during cloning)
  Sequencing primers: 5′ CAAGGCTGTTAGAGAGATAATTGGA
Resource information
  A portion of this plasmid was derived from a plasmid made by: Bassik lab; pGH020 was generated in the Bassik lab and we used as a vector.
Terms and licenses: Academic/Nonprofit Terms; Industry Terms: Not Available to Industry
Depositor comments: Please visit https://doi.org/10.1101/2024.09.17.612743 for bioRxiv preprint.
How to cite: pGH020 sgp53 was a gift from Laura Attardi (Addgene plasmid # 227947 ; http://n2t.net/addgene:227947 ; RRID:Addgene_227947)
